LOCUS       Exported 2752 bp ds-DNA circular SYN 13-MAY-2021
DEFINITION  Twister plasmid to swap inserts from an alpha2 or alpha2R vector to
            any omega level vector.
ACCESSION   .
VERSION     .
KEYWORDS    pDGB1alpha1_SF (GB0106)
SOURCE      synthetic DNA construct
  ORGANISM  synthetic DNA construct
REFERENCE   1 (bases 1 to 2752)
  AUTHORS   Sarrion-Perdigones A, Vazquez-Vilar M, Palaci J, Castelijns B,
            Forment J, Ziarsolo P, Blanca J, Granell A, Orzaez D
  TITLE     GoldenBraid 2.0: a comprehensive DNA assembly framework for plant
            synthetic biology.
  JOURNAL   Plant Physiol. 2013 Jul;162(3):1618-31.
  PUBMED    23669743
REFERENCE   2 (bases 1 to 2752)
  AUTHORS   .
  TITLE     Direct Submission
  JOURNAL   Exported May 13, 2021 from SnapGene Server 1.1.58
            http://www.snapgene.com
FEATURES             Location/Qualifiers
     source          1..2752
                     /organism="synthetic DNA construct"
                     /mol_type="other DNA"
     misc_feature    175..199
                     /label=RB T-DNA repeat
                     /note="right border repeat from nopaline C58 T-DNA"
     rep_origin      complement(290..878)
                     /direction=LEFT
                     /label=ori
                     /note="high-copy-number ColE1/pMB1/pBR322/pUC origin of
                     replication"
     primer_bind     complement(370..389)
                     /label=pBR322ori-F
                     /note="pBR322 origin, forward primer"
     CDS             complement(1049..1864)
                     /codon_start=1
                     /gene="aph(3')-Ia"
                     /product="aminoglycoside phosphotransferase"
                     /label=KanR
                     /note="confers resistance to kanamycin in bacteria or G418
                     (Geneticin(R)) in eukaryotes"
                     /translation="MSHIQRETSCSRPRLNSNMDADLYGYKWARDNVGQSGATIYRLYG
                     KPDAPELFLKHGKGSVANVVTDEMVRLNWLTEFMPLPTIKHFIRTPDDAWLLTTAIPGK
                     TAFQVLEEYPDSGENIVDALAVFLRRLHSIPVCNCPFNSDRVFRLAQAQSRMNNGLVDA
                     SDFDDERNGWPVEQVWKEMHKLLPFSPDSVVTHGDFSLDNLIFDEGKLIGCIDVGRVGI
                     ADRYQDLAILWNCLGEFSPSLQKRLFQKYGIDNPDMNKLQFHLMLDEFF"
     primer_bind     1772..1791
                     /label=Kan-R
                     /note="Kanamycin resistance gene, reverse primer"
     primer_bind     1856..1875
                     /label=pENTR-R
                     /note="pENTR vectors, reverse primer"
     rep_origin      2155..2590
                     /label=pSa ori
                     /note="origin of replication from bacterial plasmid pSa"
     misc_feature    2717..2739
                     /label=LB T-DNA repeat
                     /note="left border repeat from nopaline C58 T-DNA
                     (truncated)"
ORIGIN
        1 ggagtctcaa tggtaacttt actctttatt taaccataca ttttttttta tttttttcac
       61 tttgttcttc atccactatt gttctttgtt catcttgaac aaaagctccc tccttctttg
      121 ttcttcatcc accattgttc ttcatcaatc atttcgctgt catgagacga attctgacag
      181 gatatattgg cgggtaaact aagtcgctgt atgtgtttgt ttgagatctc atgtgagcaa
      241 aaggccagca aaaggccagg aaccgtaaaa aggccgcgtt gctggcgttt ttccataggc
      301 tccgcccccc tgacgagcat cacaaaaatc gacgctcaag tcagaggtgg cgaaacccga
      361 caggactata aagataccag gcgtttcccc ctggaagctc cctcgtgcgc tctcctgttc
      421 cgaccctgcc gcttaccgga tacctgtccg cctttctccc ttcgggaagc gtggcgcttt
      481 ctcatagctc acgctgtagg tatctcagtt cggtgtaggt cgttcgctcc aagctgggct
      541 gtgtgcacga accccccgtt cagcccgacc gctgcgcctt atccggtaac tatcgtcttg
      601 agtccaaccc ggtaagacac gacttatcgc cactggcagc agccactggt aacaggatta
      661 gcagagcgag gtatgtaggc ggtgctacag agttcttgaa gtggtggcct aactacggct
      721 acactagaag aacagtattt ggtatctgcg ctctgctgaa gccagttacc ttcggaagaa
      781 gagttggtag ctcttgatcc ggcaaacaaa ccaccgctgg tagcggtggt ttttttgttt
      841 gcaagcagca gattacgcgc agaaaaaaag gatctcaaga agatcctttg atcttttcta
      901 cggggtctga cgctcagtgg aacgaaaact cacgttaagg gattttggtc atgagattat
      961 caaaaaggat cttcacctag atccttttaa attaaaaatg aagttttaaa tcaatctaaa
     1021 gtatatatgt gtaacattgg tctagtgatt agaaaaactc atcgagcatc aaatgaaact
     1081 gcaatttatt catatcagga ttatcaatac catatttttg aaaaagccgt ttctgtaatg
     1141 aaggagaaaa ctcaccgagg cagttccata ggatggcaag atcctggtat cggtctgcga
     1201 ttccgactcg tccaacatca atacaaccta ttaatttccc ctcgtcaaaa ataaggttat
     1261 caagtgagaa atcaccatga gtgacgactg aatccggtga gaatggcaaa agtttatgca
     1321 tttctttcca gacttgttca acaggccagc cattacgctc gtcatcaaaa tcactcgcat
     1381 caaccaaacc gttattcatt cgtgattgcg cctgagcgag tcgaaatacg cgatcgctgt
     1441 taaaaggaca attacaaaca ggaatcgaat gcaaccggcg caggaacact gccagcgcat
     1501 caacaatatt ttcacctgaa tcaggatatt cttctaatac ctggaatgct gttttccctg
     1561 ggatcgcagt ggtgagtaac catgcatcat caggagtacg gataaaatgc ttgatggtcg
     1621 gaagaggcat aaattccgtc agccagttta gtctgaccat ctcatctgta acaacattgg
     1681 caacgctacc tttgccatgt ttcagaaaca actctggcgc atcgggcttc ccatacaatc
     1741 ggtagattgt cgcacctgat tgcccgacat tatcgcgagc ccatttatac ccatataaat
     1801 cagcatccat gttggaattt aatcgcggcc ttgagcaaga cgtttcccgt tgaatatggc
     1861 tcataacacc ccttgtatta ctgtttatgt aagcagacag ttttattgtt catgatgata
     1921 tatttttatc ttgtgcaatg taacatcaga gattttgaga cacaacgtgg ctttgttgaa
     1981 taaatcgaac ttttgctgag ttgaaggatc agatcacgca tcttcccgac aacgcagacc
     2041 gttccgtggc aaagcaaaag ttcaaaatca ccaactggtc cacctacaac aaagctctca
     2101 tcaaccgtgg ctccctcact ttctggctgg atgatggggc gattcaggcg atccccatcc
     2161 aacagcccgc cgtcgagcgg gcttttttat ccccggaagc ctgtggatag agggtagtta
     2221 tccacgtgaa accgctaatg ccccgcaaag ccttgattca cggggctttc cggcccgctc
     2281 caaaaactat ccacgtgaaa tcgctaatca gggtacgtga aatcgctaat cggagtacgt
     2341 gaaatcgcta ataaggtcac gtgaaatcgc taatcaaaaa ggcacgtgag aacgctaata
     2401 gccctttcag atcaacagct tgcaaacacc cctcgctccg gcaagtagtt acagcaagta
     2461 gtatgttcaa ttagcttttc aattatgaat atatatatca attattggtc gcccttggct
     2521 tgtggacaat gcgctacgcg caccggctcc gcccgtggac aaccgcaagc ggttgcccac
     2581 cgtcgagcgc ctttgcccac aacccggcgg ccggccgcaa cagatcgttt tataaatttt
     2641 tttttttgaa aaagaaaaag cccgaaaggc ggcaacctct cgggcttctg gatttccgat
     2701 ccccggaatt agatcttggc aggatatatt gtggtgtaac gaattcgtct ca
//
