[The description below was written by a language model from this plasmid's Addgene catalogue record and the feature table of its GenBank file.]
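Description:
pDGB1alpha1_SF (GB0106) is a small (about 2.75 kb) "twister" helper plasmid from the GoldenBraid 2.0 DNA assembly system for plant synthetic biology. It is built on the alpha-level destination vector pDGB1_alpha1, a self-made binary backbone derived from pGreenII. The annotated features reflect that origin. A high-copy ColE1/pUC-type origin supports propagation in E. coli, and an aph(3')-Ia aminoglycoside phosphotransferase gene provides kanamycin selection. A pSa origin allows replication in Agrobacterium; in pGreen-type vectors this generally depends on a replicase supplied in trans from a helper plasmid. Right and (truncated) left border repeats from nopaline C58 T-DNA flank the cloning position, which spans the numbering origin of the circular map.

The payload is not an expression cassette. It is a 150 bp stuffer fragment taken from a Solanum lycopersicum intergenic region, with internal BsaI and BsmBI sites removed so that it is compatible with Type IIS assembly. The feature table does not annotate this insert separately. It was cloned through BsaI sites that were destroyed in the process, and it can be released again with BsmBI, the enzyme used to move alpha-level units into omega-level vectors.

GoldenBraid assemblies are binary, so each step pairs an alpha1 part with an alpha2 part. This inert filler occupies the alpha1 slot, which lets a construct held in an alpha2 or alpha2R vector be transferred on its own into any omega-level vector. The stated purpose is therefore to swap inserts between levels without adding a second functional transcriptional unit.
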