Addgene plasmid #68232: pDGB1alpha1_SF (GB0106)
Purpose: Twister plasmid to swap inserts from an alpha2 or alpha2R vector to any omega level vector
Depositing lab: Diego Orzaez. Depositing organization: Agencia Estatal Consejo Superior de Investigaciones Científicas, M.P. Publication: GoldenBraid 2.0: a comprehensive DNA assembly framework for plant synthetic biology. Sarrion-Perdigones A, Vazquez-Vilar M, Palaci J, Castelijns B, Forment J, Ziarsolo P, Blanca J, Granell A, Orzaez D. Plant Physiol. 2013 Jul;162(3):1618-31. 10.1104/pp.113.217661 PubMed 23669743.
Backbone
  Vector backbone: pDGB1_alpha1
  Backbone manufacturer: self-made; derived from pGreenII generated at the JIC
  Vector type: Synthetic Biology ; Unspecified
Growth in bacteria
  Bacterial resistance: Kanamycin, 50 μg/mL
  Growth temperature: 37°C
  Growth strain: DH5alpha
  Copy number: High Copy
Gene/Insert
  Gene/Insert name: Solanum lycopersicum intergenic region
  Insert size (bp): 150
  Mutation: BsaI and BsmBI sites removed
  Cloning method: Restriction Enzyme; 5′ cloning site BsaI (destroyed during cloning); 3′ cloning site BsaI (destroyed during cloning)
  Sequencing primers: 5′ caacctctcgggcttctgga
Terms and licenses: Academic/Nonprofit Terms; Industry Terms: Not Available to Industry
Depositor comments: insert can be released with BsmBI
How to cite: pDGB1alpha1_SF (GB0106) was a gift from Diego Orzaez (Addgene plasmid # 68232 ; http://n2t.net/addgene:68232 ; RRID:Addgene_68232)
