>Addgene plasmid #68232 | pDGB1alpha1_SF (GB0106) | addgene partial sequence | sequence record 130357 | pBR322ori-F 5'-GGGAAACGCCTGGTATCTTT-3'
CCCCTCTGACTTGAGCGTCGATTTTTGTGATGCTCGTCAGGGGGGCGGAGCCTATGGAAAAACGCCAGCA
ACGCGGCCTTTTTACGGTTCCTGGCCTTTTGCTGGCCTTTTGCTCACATGAGATCTCAAACAAACACATA
CAGCGACTTAGTTTACCCGCCAATATATCCTGTCAGAATTCGTCTCATGACAGCGAAATGATTGATGAAG
AACAATGGTGGATGAAGAACAAAGAAGGAGGGAGCTTTTGTTCAAGATGAACAAAGAACAATAGTGGATG
AAGAACAAAGTGAAAAAAATAAAAAAAAATGTATGGTTAAATAAAGAGTAAAGTTACCATTGAGACTCCT
GAGACGAATTCGTTACACCACAATATATCCTGCCAAGATCTAATTCCGGGGATCGGAAATCCAGAAGCCC
GAGAGGTTGCCGCCTTTCGGGCTTTTTCTTTTTCAAAAAAAAAAATTTATAAAACGATCTGTTGCGGCCG
GCCGCCGGGTTGTGGGCAAAGGCGCTCGACGGTGGGCAACCGCTTGCGGTTGTCCACGGGCGGAGCCGGT
GCGCGTAGCGCATTGTCCACAAGCCAAGGGCGACCAATAATTGATATATATATTCATAATTGAAAAGCTA
ATTGAACATACTACTTGCTGTAACTACTTGCCGGAGCGAGGGGTGTTTGCAAGCTGTTGATCTGAAAGGG
CTATTAGCGTTCTCACGTGCCTTTTTGATTAGCGATTTCACGTGACCTTATTAGCGATTTCACGTACTCC
GATTAGCGATTTCACGTACCCTGATTAGCGATTTCACGTGGATAGTT
