>Addgene plasmid #68232 | pDGB1alpha1_SF (GB0106) | addgene partial sequence | sequence record 130515 | pDGB-F 5'-caacctctcgggcttctgga-3'
GGTGTAACGAATTCGTCTCAGGAGTCTCAATGGTAACTTTACTCTTTATTTAACCATACATTTTTTTTTA
TTTTTTTCACTTTGTTCTTCATCCACTATTGTTCTTTGTTCATCTTGAACAAAAGCTCCCTCCTTCTTTG
TTCTTCATCCACCATTGTTCTTCATCAATCATTTCGCTGTCATGAGACGAATTCTGACAGGATATATTGG
CGGGTAAACTAAGTCGCTGTATGTGTTTGTTTGAGATCTCATGTGAGCAAAAGGCCAGCAAAAGGCCAGG
AACCGTAAAAAGGCCGCGTTGCTGGCGTTTTTCCATAGGCTCCGCCCCCCTGACGAGCATCACAAAAATC
GACGCTCAAGTCAGAGGTGGCGAAACCCGACAGGACTATAAAGATACCAGGCGTTTCCCCCTGGAAGCTC
CCTCGTGCGCTCTCCTGTTCCGACCCTGCCGCTTACCGGATACCTGTCCGCCTTTCTCCCTTCGGGAAGC
GTGGCGCTTTCTCATAGCTCACGCTGTAGGTATCTCAGTTCGGTGTAGGTCGTTCGCTCCAAGCTGGGCT
GTGTGCACGAACCCCCCGTTCAGCCCGACCGCTGCGCCTTATCCGGTAACTATCGTCTTGAGTCCAACCC
GGTAAGACACGACTTATCGCCACTGGCAGCAGCCACTGGTAACAGGATTAGCAGAGCGAGGTATGTAGGC
GGTGCTACAGAGTTCTTGAAGTGGTGGCCTAACTACGGCTACACTAGAAGAACAGTATTTGGTATCTGCG
CTCTGCTGAAGCCAGTTACCTTCGGAAGA
